>Addgene plasmid #192345 | tet pLKO.1-shCSE1L v1 puro | addgene full sequence | sequence record 375222 | Addgene NGS Result
TTGGGGTTGCGCCTTTTCCAAGGCAGCCCTGGGTTTGCGCAGGGACGCGGCTGCTCTGGGCGTGGTTCCG
GGAAACGCAGCGGCGCCGACCCTGGGTCTCGCACATTCTTCACGTCCGTTCGCAGCGTCACCCGGATCTT
CGCCGCTACCCTTGTGGGCCCCCCGGCGACGCTTCCTGCTCCGCCCCTAAGTCGGGAAGGTTCCTTGCGG
TTCGCGGCGTGCCGGACGTGACAAACGGAAGCCGCACGTCTCACTAGTACCCTCGCAGACGGACAGCGCC
AGGGAGCAATGGCAGCGCGCCGACCGCGATGGGCTGTGGCCAATAGCGGCTGCTCAGCAGGGCGCGCCGA
GAGCAGCGGCCGGGAAGGGGCGGTGCGGGAGGCGGGGTGTGGGGCGGTAGTGTGGGCCCTGTTCCTGCCC
GCGCGGTGTTCCGCATTCTGCAAGCCTCCGGAGCGCACGTCGGCAGTCGGCTCCCTCGTTGACCGAATCA
CCGACCTCTCTCCCCAGGGGGATCTGTGAGTTTGGGGACCCTTGATTGTTCTTTCTTTTTCGCTATTGTA
AAATTCATGTTATATGGAGGGGGCAAAGTTTTCAGGGTGTTGTTTAGAATGGGAAGATGTCCCTTGTATC
ACCATGGACCCTCATGATAATTTTGTTTCTTTCACTTTCTACTCTGTTGACAACCATTGTCTCCTCTTAT
TTTCTTTTCATTTTCTGTAACTTTTTCGTTAAACTTTAGCTTGCATTTGTAACGAATTTTTAAATTCACT
TTTGTTTATTTGTCAGATTGTAAGTACTTTCTCTAATCACTTTTTTTTCAAGGCAATCAGGGTATATTAT
ATTGTACTTCAGCACAGTTTTAGAGAACAATTGTTATAATTAAATGATAAGGTAGAATATTTCTGCATAT
AAATTCTGGCTGGCGTGGAAATATTCTTATTGGTAGAAACAACTACATCCTGGTCATCATCCTGCCTTTC
TCTTTATGGTTACAATGATATACACTGTTTGAGATGAGGATAAAATACTCTGAGTCCAAACCGGGCCCCT
CTGCTAACCATGTTCATGCCTTCTTCTTTTTCCTACAGCTCCTGGGCAACGTGCTGGTTATTGTGCTGTC
TCATCATTTTGGCAAAGAATTGTAATACGACTCACTATAGGGCGAATTGATATGTCTAGATTAGATAAAA
GTAAAGTGATTAACAGCGCATTAGAGCTGCTTAATGAGGTCGGAATCGAAGGTTTAACAACCCGTAAACT
CGCCCAGAAGCTAGGTGTAGAGCAGCCTACATTGTATTGGCATGTAAAAAATAAGCGGGCTTTGCTCGAC
GCCTTAGCCATTGAGATGTTAGATAGGCACCATACTCACTTTTGCCCTTTAGAAGGGGAAAGCTGGCAAG
ATTTTTTACGTAATAACGCTAAAAGTTTTAGATGTGCTTTACTAAGTCATCGCGATGGAGCAAAAGTACA
TTTAGGTACACGGCCTACAGAAAAACAGTATGAAACTCTCGAAAATCAATTAGCCTTTTTATGCCAACAA
GGTTTTTCACTAGAGAATGCATTATATGCACTCAGCGCTGTGGGGCATTTTACTTTAGGTTGCGTATTGG
AAGATCAAGAGCATCAAGTCGCTAAAGAAGAAAGGGAAACACCTACTACTGATAGTATGCCGCCATTATT
ACGACAAGCTATCGAATTATTTGATCACCAAGGTGCAGAGCCAGCCTTCTTATTCGGCCTTGAATTGATC
ATATGCGGATTAGAAAAACAACTTAAATGTGAAAGTGGGTCCGCGTACAGCGGCTCCCGGGAGTTCTAGG
GATCTGCCCCTCTCCCTCCCCCCCCCCTAACGTTACTGGCCGAAGCCGCTTGGAATAAGGCCGGTGTGCG
TTTGTCTATATGTTATTTTCCACCATATTGCCGTCTTTTGGCAATGTGAGGGCCCGGAAACCTGGCCCTG
TCTTCTTGACGAGCATTCCTAGGGGTCTTTCCCCTCTCGCCAAAGGAATGCAAGGTCTGTTGAATGTCGT
GAAGGAAGCAGTTCCTCTGGAAGCTTCTTGAAGACAAACAACGTCTGTAGCGACCCTTTGCAGGCAGCGG
AACCCCCCACCTGGCGACAGGTGCCTCTGCGGCCAAAAGCCACGTGTATAAGATACACCTGCAAAGGCGG
CACAACCCCAGTGCCACGTTGTGAGTTGGATAGTTGTGGAAAGAGTCAAATGGCTCTCCTCAAGCGTATT
CAACAAGGGGCTGAAGGATGCCCAGAAGGTACCCCATTGTATGGGATCTGATCTGGGGCCTCGGTGCACA
TGCTTTACATGTGTTTAGTCGAGGTTAAAAAAACGTCTAGGCCCCCCGAACCACGGGGACGTGGTTTTCC
TTTGAAAAACACGATGATAAGGATCCACCGGAGCTTACCATGACCGAGTACAAGCCCACGGTGCGCCTCG
CCACCCGCGACGACGTCCCCAGGGCCGTACGCACCCTCGCCGCCGCGTTCGCCGACTACCCCGCCACGCG
CCACACCGTCGATCCGGACCGCCACATCGAGCGGGTCACCGAGCTGCAAGAACTCTTCCTCACGCGCGTC
GGGCTCGACATCGGCAAGGTGTGGGTCGCGGACGACGGCGCCGCGGTGGCGGTCTGGACCACGCCGGAGA
GCGTCGAAGCGGGGGCGGTGTTCGCCGAGATCGGCCCGCGCATGGCCGAGTTGAGCGGTTCCCGGCTGGC
CGCGCAGCAACAGATGGAAGGCCTCCTGGCGCCGCACCGGCCCAAGGAGCCCGCGTGGTTCCTGGCCACC
GTCGGCGTCTCGCCCGACCACCAGGGCAAGGGTCTGGGCAGCGCCGTCGTGCTCCCCGGAGTGGAGGCGG
CCGAGCGCGCCGGGGTGCCCGCCTTCCTGGAGACCTCCGCGCCCCGCAACCTCCCCTTCTACGAGCGGCT
CGGCTTCACCGTCACCGCCGACGTCGAGGTGCCCGAAGGACCGCGCACCTGGTGCATGACCCGCAAGCCC
GGTGCCTGACGCCCGCCCCACGACCCGCAGCGCCCGACCGAAAGGAGCGCACGACCCCATGCATCGGTAC
CTTTAAGACCAATGACTTACAAGGCAGCTGTAGATCTTAGCCACTTTTTAAAAGAAAAGGGGGGACTGGA
AGGGCTAATTCACTCCCAACGAAGACAAGATCTGCTTTTTGCTTGTACTGGGTCTCTCTGGTTAGACCAG
ATCTGAGCCTGGGAGCTCTCTGGCTAACTAGGGAACCCACTGCTTAAGCCTCAATAAAGCTTGCCTTGAG
TGCTTCAAGTAGTGTGTGCCCGTCTGTTGTGTGACTCTGGTAACTAGAGATCCCTCAGACCCTTTTAGTC
AGTGTGGAAAATCTCTAGCAGTAGTAGTTCATGTCATCTTATTATTCAGTATTTATAACTTGCAAAGAAA
TGAATATCAGAGAGTGAGAGGAACTTGTTTATTGCAGCTTATAATGGTTACAAATAAAGCAATAGCATCA
CAAATTTCACAAATAAAGCATTTTTTTCACTGCATTCTAGTTGTGGTTTGTCCAAACTCATCAATGTATC
TTATCATGTCTGGCTCTAGCTATCCCGCCCCTAACTCCGCCCATCCCGCCCCTAACTCCGCCCAGTTCCG
CCCATTCTCCGCCCCATGGCTGACTAATTTTTTTTATTTATGCAGAGGCCGAGGCCGCCTCGGCCTCTGA
GCTATTCCAGAAGTAGTGAGGAGGCTTTTTTGGAGGCCTAGGGACGTACCCAATTCGCCCTATAGTGAGT
CGTATTACGCGCGCTCACTGGCCGTCGTTTTACAACGTCGTGACTGGGAAAACCCTGGCGTTACCCAACT
TAATCGCCTTGCAGCACATCCCCCTTTCGCCAGCTGGCGTAATAGCGAAGAGGCCCGCACCGATCGCCCT
TCCCAACAGTTGCGCAGCCTGAATGGCGAATGGG
[124 nt withheld, positions 3955-4078]
C
[91 nt withheld, positions 4080-4170]
A
[49 nt withheld, positions 4172-4220]
CCTTTGACGTTGGAGTCCACGTTCTTT
[37 nt withheld, positions 4248-4284]
ACCCTATCTCGGTCTATTCTTTTGATTTATAAGGGATTTTGCCGATTTCGGCCTATTGGTTAAAAAATGA
GCTGATTTAACAAAAATTTAACGCGAATTTTAACAAAATATTAACGCTTACAATTTAGGTGGCACTTTTC
GGGGAAATGTGCGCGGAACCCCTATTTGTTTATTTTTCTAAATACATTCAAATATGTATCCGCTCATGAG
ACAATAACCCTGATAAATGCTTCAATAATATTGAAAAAGGAAGAGTATGAGTATTCAACATTTCCGTGTC
GCCCTTATTCCCTTTTTTGCGGCATTTTGCCTTCCTGTTTTTGCTCACCCAGAAACGCTGGTGAAAGTAA
AAGATGCTGAAGATCAGTTGGGTGCACGAGTGGGTTACATCGAACTGGATCTCAACAGCGGTAAGATCCT
TGAGAGTTTTCGCCCCGAAGAACGTTTTCCAATGATGAGCACTTTTAAAGTTCTGCTATGTGGCGCGGTA
TTATCCCGTATTGACGCCGGGCAAGAGCAACTCGGTCGCCGCATACACTATTCTCAGAATGACTTGGTTG
AGTACTCACCAGTCACAGAAAAGCATCTTACGGATGGCATGACAGTAAGAGAATTATGCAGTGCTGCCAT
AACCATGAGTGATAACACTGCGGCCAACTTACTTCTGACAACGATCGGAGGACCGAAGGAGCTAACCGCT
TTTTTGCACAACATGGGGGATCATGTAACTCGCCTTGATCGTTGGGAACCGGAGCTGAATGAAGCCATAC
CAAACGACGAGCGTGACACCACGATGCCTGTAGCAATGGCAACAACGTTGCGCAAACTATTAACTGGCGA
ACTACTTACTCTAGCTTCCCGGCAACAATTAATAGACTGGATGGAGGCGGATAAAGTTGCAGGACCACTT
CTGCGCTCGGCCCTTCCGGCTGGCTGGTTTATTGCTGATAAATCTGGAGCCGGTGAGCGTGGGTCTCGCG
GTATCATTGCAGCACTGGGGCCAGATGGTAAGCCCTCCCGTATCGTAGTTATCTACACGACGGGGAGTCA
GGCAACTATGGATGAACGAAATAGACAGATCGCTGAGATAGGTGCCTCACTGATTAAGCATTGGTAACTG
TCAGACCAAGTTTACTCATATATACTTTAGATTGATTTAAAACTTCATTTTTAATTTAAAAGGATCTAGG
TGAAGATCCTTTTTGATAATCTCATGACCAAAATCCCTTAACGTGAGTTTTCGTTCCACTGAGCGTCAGA
CCCCGTAGAAAAGATCAAAGGATCTTCTTGAGATCCTTTTTTTCTGCGCGTAATCTGCTGCTTGCAAACA
AAAAAACCACCGCTACCAGCGGTGGTTTGTTTGCCGGATCAAGAGCTACCAACTCTTTTTCCGAAGGTAA
CTGGCTTCAGCAGAGCGCAGATACCAAATACTGTTCTTCTAGTGTAGCCGTAGTTAGGCCACCACTTCAA
GAACTCTGTAGCACCGCCTACATACCTCGCTCTGCTAATCCTGTTACCAGTGGCTGCTGCCAGTGGCGAT
AAGTCGTGTCTTACCGGGTTGGACTCAAGACGATAGTTACCGGATAAGGCGCAGCGGTCGGGCTGAACGG
GGGGTTCGTGCACACAGCCCAGCTTGGAGCGAACGACCTACACCGAACTGAGATACCTACAGCGTGAGCT
ATGAGAAAGCGCCACGCTTCCCGAAGGGAGAAAGGCGGACAGGTATCCGGTAAGCGGCAGGGTCGGAACA
GGAGAGCGCACGAGGGAGCTTCCAGGGGGAAACGCCTGGTATCTTTATAGTCCTGTCGGGTTTCGCCACC
TCTGACTTGAGCGTCGATTTTTGTGATGCTCGTCAGGGGGGCGGAGCCTATGGAAAAACGCCAGCAACGC
GGCCTTTTTACGGTTCCTGGCCTTTTGCTGGCCTTTTGCTCACATGTTCTTTCCTGCGTTATCCCCTGAT
TCTGTGGATAACCGTATTACCGCCTTTGAGTGAGCTGATACCGCTCGCCGCAGCCGAACGACCGAGCGCA
GCGAGTCAGTGAGCGAGGAAGCGGAAGAGCGCCCAATACGCAAACCGCCTCTCCCCGCGCGTTGGCCGAT
TCATTAATGCAGCTGGCACGACAGGTTTCCCGACTGGAAAGCGGGCAGTGAGCGCAACGCAATTAATGTG
AGTTAGCTCACTCATTAGGCACCCCAGGCTTTACACTTTATGCTTCCGGCTCGTATGTTGTGTGGAATTG
TGAGCGGATAACAATTTCACACAGGAAACAGCTATGACCATGATTACGCCAAGCGCGCAATTAACCCTCA
CTAAAGGGAACAAAAGCTGGAGCTGCAAGCTTAATGTAGTCTTATGCAATACTCTTGTAGTCTTGCAACA
TGGTAACGATGAGTTAGCAACATGCCTTACAAGGAGAGAAAAAGCACCGTGCATGCCGATTGGTGGAAGT
AAGGTGGTACGATCGTGCCTTATTAGGAAGGCAACAGACGGGTCTGACATGGATTGGACGAACCACTGAA
TTGCCGCATTGCAGAGATATTGTATTTAAGTGCCTAGCTCGATACATAAACGGGTCTCTCTGGTTAGACC
AGATCTGAGCCTGGGAGCTCTCTGGCTAACTAGGGAACCCACTGCTTAAGCCTCAATAAAGCTTGCCTTG
AGTGCTTCAAGTAGTGTGTGCCCGTCTGTTGTGTGACTCTGGTAACTAGAGATCCCTCAGACCCTTTTAG
TCAGTGTGGAAAATCTCTAGCAGTGGCGCCCGAACAGGGACTTGAAAGCGAAAGGGAAACCAGAGGAGCT
CTCTCGACGCAGGACTCGGCTTGCTGAAGCGCGCACGGCAAGAGGCGAGGGGCGGCGACTGGTGAGTACG
CCAAAAATTTTGACTAGCGGAGGCTAGAAGGAGAGAGATGGGTGCGAGAGCGTCAGTATTAAGCGGGGGA
GAATTAGATCGCGATGGGAAAAAATTCGGTTAAGGCCAGGGGGAAAGAAAAAATATAAATTAAAACATAT
AGTATGGGCAAGCAGGGAGCTAGAACGATTCGCAGTTAATCCTGGCCTGTTAGAAACATCAGAAGGCTGT
AGACAAATACTGGGACAGCTACAACCATCCCTTCAGACAGGATCAGAAGAACTTAGATCATTATATAATA
CAGTAGCAACCCTCTATTGTGTGCATCAAAGGATAGAGATAAAAGACACCAAGGAAGCTTTAGACAAGAT
AGAGGAAGAGCAAAACAAAAGTAAGACCACCGCACAGCAAGCGGCCGCTGATCTTCAGACCTGGAGGAGG
AGATATGAGGGACAATTGGAGAAGTGAATTATATAAATATAAAGTAGTAAAAATTGAACCATTAGGAGTA
GCACCCACCAAGGCAAAGAGAAGAGTGGTGCAGAGAGAAAAAAGAGCAGTGGGAATAGGAGCTTTGTTCC
TTGGGTTCTTGGGAGCAGCAGGAAGCACTATGGGCGCAGCGTCAATGACGCTGACGGTACAGGCCAGACA
ATTATTGTCTGGTATAGTGCAGCAGCAGAACAATTTGCTGAGGGCTATTGAGGCGCAACAGCATCTGTTG
CAACTCACAGTCTGGGGCATCAAGCAGCTCCAGGCAAGAATCCTGGCTGTGGAAAGATACCTAAAGGATC
AACAGCTCCTGGGGATTTGGGGTTGCTCTGGAAAACTCATTTGCACCACTGCTGTGCCTTGGAATGCTAG
TTGGAGTAATAAATCTCTGGAACAGATTTGGAATCACACGACCTGGATGGAGTGGGACAGAGAAATTAAC
AATTACACAAGCTTAATACACTCCTTAATTGAAGAATCGCAAAACCAGCAAGAAAAGAATGAACAAGAAT
TATTGGAATTAGATAAATGGGCAAGTTTGTGGAATTGGTTTAACATAACAAATTGGCTGTGGTATATAAA
ATTATTCATAATGATAGTAGGAGGCTTGGTAGGTTTAAGAATAGTTTTTGCTGTACTTTCTATAGTGAAT
AGAGTTAGGCAGGGATATTCACCATTATCGTTTCAGACCCACCTCCCAACCCCGAGGGGACCCGACAGGC
CCGAAGGAATAGAAGAAGAAGGTGGAGAGAGAGACAGAGACAGATCCATTCGATTAGTGAACGGATCTCG
ACGGTATCGATCACGAGACTAGCCTCGAGCGGCCGCAATATTTGCATGTCGCTATGTGTTCTGGGAAATC
ACCATAAACGTGAAATCCCTATCAGTGATAGAGACTTATAAGTTCCCTATCAGTGATAGAGACACCGGCG
CTGACAAGTATCTGTGAAACTGCAGTTTCACAGATACTTGTCAGCGTTTTTGAATTCTCGACCTCGAGAC
AAATGGCAGTATTCATCCACAATTTTAAAAGAAAAGGGGGGATTGGGGGGTACAGTGCAGGGGAAAGAAT
AGTAGACATAATAGCAACAGACATACAAACTAAAGAATTACAAAAACAAATTACAAAAATTCAAAATTTT
CGGGTTTATTACAGGGACAGCAGAGATCCACTTTGGCCGCGGCTCGAGGGGG
Features (pLannotate 1.2.2; 29 found; start..end, strand, type, name):
    516..1088    +  intron         β-globin intron: intron from rabbit β-globin gene
   1143..1161    +  promoter       T7 promoter: promoter for bacteriophage T7 RNA polymerase
   1172..1792    +  CDS            tetR: TETR2_ECOLX - Experimental evidence at protein level: Swiss-Prot protein existence level 1. TetR is the repressor of the tetracycline resistance element; its N-terminal region forms a helix-turn-helix structure and binds DNA. Binding of tetracycline to TetR reduces the repressor affinity for the tetracycline resistance gene (tetA) promoter operator sites. From Escherichia coli.
   1938..2400    +  misc_feature   IRES: internal ribosome entry site (IRES) of the encephalomyocarditis virus (EMCV)
   2420..3019    +  CDS            PuroR: puromycin N-acetyltransferase; pac from Streptomyces alboniger; confers resistance to puromycin
   3062..3145    +  CDS            nef (fragment): NEF_HV1Z2 - Experimental evidence at protein level: Swiss-Prot protein existence level 1. Extracellular Nef protein targets CD4(+) T-lymphocytes for apoptosis by interacting with CXCR4 surface receptors. From Human immunodeficiency virus type 1 group M subtype D (isolate Z2/CDC-Z34) (HIV-1).
   3147..3380    +  LTR            3' LTR (ΔU3): self-inactivating 3' long terminal repeat (LTR) from HIV-1
   3452..3573    +  polyA_signal   SV40 poly(A) signal: SV40 polyadenylation signal
   3613..3748    +  rep_origin     SV40 ori: SV40 origin of replication
   3769..3787    -  promoter       T7 promoter: promoter for bacteriophage T7 RNA polymerase
   3795..3950    +  CDS            lacZα (fragment): LacZα fragment of β-galactosidase; lacZ fragment
   3955..4383    +  rep_origin     f1 ori (sequence partly withheld): f1 bacteriophage origin of replication; arrow indicates direction of (+) strand synthesis
   4436..4540    +  promoter       AmpR promoter: bla
   4541..5401    +  CDS            AmpR: β-lactamase; bla; confers resistance to ampicillin, carbenicillin, and related antibiotics
   5572..6160    +  rep_origin     ori: high-copy-number ColE1/pMB1/pBR322/pUC origin of replication
   6343..6435    +  CDS            lacI (fragment): lac repressor; lacI; The lac repressor binds to the lac operator to inhibit transcription in E. coli. This inhibition can be relieved by adding lactose or isopropyl-β-D-thiogalactopyranoside (IPTG).
   6448..6469    +  protein_bind   CAP binding site: CAP binding activates transcription in the presence of cAMP. E. coli catabolite activator protein
   6484..6514    +  promoter       lac promoter: promoter for the E. coli lac operon
   6522..6538    +  protein_bind   lac operator: The lac repressor binds to the lac operator to inhibit transcription in E. coli. This inhibition can be relieved by adding lactose or isopropyl-β-D-thiogalactopyranoside (IPTG). lac repressor encoded by lacI
   6583..6601    +  promoter       T3 promoter: promoter for bacteriophage T3 RNA polymerase
   6629..6855    +  promoter       RSV promoter: Rous sarcoma virus enhancer/promoter
   6856..7036    +  LTR            5' LTR (truncated): truncated 5' long terminal repeat (LTR) from HIV-1
   7083..7208    +  misc_feature   HIV-1 Ψ: packaging signal of human immunodeficiency virus type 1
   7192..7555    +  CDS            HIV-1 gag (fragment): gag protein from human immunodeficiency virus 1; gag
   7701..7934    +  misc_feature   RRE: The Rev response element (RRE) of HIV-1 allows for Rev-dependent mRNA export from the nucleus to the cytoplasm.
   8311..8411    +  CDS            Rev (fragment): human immunodeficiency virus 1 (HIV-1) Rev protein; rev; enhances nuclear export of unspliced and incompletely spliced viral mRNAs
   8452..8546    +  promoter       H1-2O2 promoter: doxycycline-inducible variant of the human H1 RNA promoter (Henriksen et al., 2007)
   8647..8764    +  misc_feature   cPPT/CTS: central polypurine tract and central termination sequence of HIV-1
   8813..507     +  promoter       hPGK promoter (across the origin): human phosphoglycerate kinase 1 promoter
