[The description below was written by a language model from this plasmid's Addgene catalogue record and pLannotate feature annotations shown in this document.]
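Description:
tet pLKO.1-shCSE1L v1 puro is a third-generation-style, self-inactivating HIV-1 lentiviral vector built on the tet pLKO.1 puro backbone for doxycycline-inducible knockdown of human CSE1L (also known as CAS or XPO2, a nuclear export receptor). In bacteria it is maintained through a high-copy ColE1/pUC-type origin and selected with ampicillin via the β-lactamase gene. An f1 origin, an SV40 origin and leftover lac/T3/T7 cloning-vector elements are also annotated in the backbone.

The viral genome is transcribed in packaging cells from an RSV promoter fused to a truncated 5' LTR, followed by the Ψ packaging signal with an adjoining gag fragment, the Rev response element for Rev-dependent nuclear export, a cPPT/CTS element, and a ΔU3 3' LTR that inactivates LTR promoter activity after integration. An SV40 poly(A) signal lies downstream. The hairpin targeting CSE1L was cloned between the AgeI and EcoRI sites, both retained. The feature table does not annotate the shRNA itself, but it places the H1-2O2 promoter, an H1 Pol III promoter variant carrying tet operator sites, immediately upstream of the gap where the hairpin would lie.

A second cassette makes the system self-contained. The human PGK promoter, followed by a rabbit β-globin intron, drives a bicistronic transcript encoding the Tet repressor and, through an EMCV IRES, puromycin N-acetyltransferase. TetR binds the operators and silences shRNA transcription until tetracycline or doxycycline releases it, while puromycin selects transduced cells. The record supports its use for generating stable mammalian cell lines with inducible CSE1L depletion, and the associated study concerns nucleocytoplasmic transport of HER2.
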