Addgene plasmid #192345: tet pLKO.1-shCSE1L v1 puro
Purpose: Lentiviral expression vector for an inducible shCSE1L v1
Depositing lab: Kevin Janes. Depositing organization: University of Virginia. Publication: Nucleocytoplasmic transport of active HER2 causes fractional escape from the DCIS-like state. Wang L, Paudel BB, McKnight RA, Janes KA. Nat Commun. 2023 Apr 13;14(1):2110. doi: 10.1038/s41467-023-37914-x. PubMed 37055441.
Backbone
  Vector backbone: tet pLKO.1 puro
  Backbone manufacturer: Addgene #21915
  Vector type: Lentiviral
Growth in bacteria
  Bacterial resistance: Ampicillin, 100 μg/mL
  Growth temperature: 30°C
  Growth strain: NEB Stable
  Copy number: High Copy
Gene/Insert
  Gene/Insert name: shCSE1L v1
  gRNA/shRNA sequence: CGCTGACAAGTATCTGTGAAA
  Species: H. sapiens (human)
  Entrez Gene: CSE1L (a.k.a. CAS, CSE1, XPO2)
  Cloning method: Restriction Enzyme; 5′ cloning site AgeI (not destroyed); 3′ cloning site EcoRI (not destroyed)
Terms and licenses: Academic/Nonprofit Terms; Industry Terms: Not Available to Industry
How to cite: tet pLKO.1-shCSE1L v1 puro was a gift from Kevin Janes (Addgene plasmid # 192345 ; http://n2t.net/addgene:192345 ; RRID:Addgene_192345)
